>Addgene plasmid #55551 | mTurquoise-Farnesyl-5 | depositor partial sequence | sequence record 85958 | insert sequence
GTCAGATCCGCTAGCGCTACCGGTCGCCACCATGGTGAGCAAGGGCGAGGAGCTGTTCACCGGGGTGGTG
CCCATCCTGGTCGAGCTGGACGGCGACGTAAACGGCCACAAGTTCAGCGTGTCCGGCGAGGGCGAGGGCG
ATGCCACCTACGGCAAGCTGACCCTGAAGTTCATCTGCACCACCGGCAAGCTGCCCGTGCCCTGGCCCAC
CCTCGTGACCACCCTGTCCTGGGGCGTGCAGTGCTTCGCCCGCTACCCCGACCACATGAAGCAGCACGAC
TTCTTCAAGTCCGCCATGCCCGAAGGCTACGTCCAGGAGCGCACCATCTTCTTCAAGGACGACGGCAACT
ACAAGACCCGCGCCGAGGTGAAGTTCGAGGGCGACACCCTGGTGAACCGCATCGAGCTGAAGGGCATCGA
CTTCAAGGAGGACGGCAACATCCTGGGGCACAAGCTGGAGTACAACTACATCAGCGACAACGTCTATATC
ACCGCCGACAAGCAGAAGAACGGCATCAAGGCCAACTTCAAGATCCGCCACAACATCGAGGACGGCGGCG
TGCAGCTCGCCGACCACTACCAGCAGAACACCCCCATCGGCGACGGCCCCGTGCTGCTGCCCGACAACCA
CTACCTGAGCACCCAGTCCAAGCTGAGCAAAGACCCCAACGAGAAGCGCGATCACATGGTCCTGCTGGAG
TTCGTGACCGCCGCCGGGATCACTCTCGGCATGGACGAGCTGTACAAGTCCGGACTCAGATCTAAGCTGA
ACCCTCCTGATGAGAGTGGCCCCGGCTGCATGAGCTGCAAGTGTGTGCTCTCCTGAGAATTCTGCAGTCG
ACGGTACCGCGGGCCCG
