>Addgene plasmid #55551 | mTurquoise-Farnesyl-5 | addgene partial sequence | sequence record 99262 | SV40pA-R 5'-GAAATTTGTGATGCTATTGC-3'
AGTTAACAACAACAATTGCATTCATTTTATGTTTCAGGTTCAGGGGGAGGTGTGGGAGGTTTTTTAAAGC
AAGTAAAACCTCTACAAATGTGGTATGGCTGATTATGATCAGTTATCTAGATCCGGTGGATCCCGGGCCC
GCGGTACCGTCGACTGCAGAATTCTCAGGAGAGCACACACTTGCAGCTCATGCAGCCGGGGCCACTCTCA
TCAGGAGGGTTCAGCTTAGATCTGAGTCCGGACTTGTACAGCTCGTCCATGCCGAGAGTGATCCCGGCGG
CGGTCACGAACTCCAGCAGGACCATGTGATCGCGCTTCTCGTTGGGGTCTTTGCTCAGCTTGGACTGGGT
GCTCAGGTAGTGGTTGTCGGGCAGCAGCACGGGGCCGTCGCCGATGGGGGTGTTCTGCTGGTAGTGGTCG
GCGAGCTGCACGCCGCCGTCCTCGATGTTGTGGCGGATCTTGAAGTTGGCCTTGATGCCGTTCTTCTGCT
TGTCGGCGGTGATATAGACGTTGTCGCTGATGTAGTTGTACTCCAGCTTGTGCCCCAGGATGTTGCCGTC
CTCCTTGAAGTCGATGCCCTTCAGCTCGATGCGGTTCACCAGGGTGTCGCCCTCGAACTTCACCTCGGCG
CGGGTCTTGTAGTTGCCGTCGTCCTTGAAGAAGATGGTGCGCTCCTGGACGTAGCCTTCGGGCATGGCGG
ACTTGAAGAAGTCGTGCTGCTTCATGTGGTCGGGGTAGCGGGCGAAGCACTGCACGCCCCAGGACAGGGT
GGTCACGAGGGTGGGCCAGG
