[The description below was written by a language model from this plasmid's Addgene catalogue record.]
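Description:
mTurquoise-Farnesyl-5 is a mammalian expression plasmid built on an mTurquoise fluorescent-protein backbone of about 4.75 kb (size without insert). It is maintained as a high-copy plasmid in E. coli under kanamycin selection. It also carries a neomycin resistance marker, so transfected mammalian cells can be selected with G418. No feature table accompanies the record, so the origin of replication and the promoter driving the resistance marker are not stated. The listed 3′ sequencing primer suggests that an SV40 polyadenylation signal lies downstream of the coding region.

The payload is a CMV promoter-driven fusion in which the cyan fluorescent protein mTurquoise sits at the N terminus. It is followed by a short insert encoding the final 20 amino acids of human HRAS. This C-terminal segment contains the CAAX motif, which directs farnesylation of the protein. In HRAS, lipid modification of this tail anchors the protein to the inner face of the membrane. Attaching the tail to mTurquoise therefore redirects an otherwise soluble fluorescent protein to cellular membranes without including the signalling portion of Ras. The "5" in the name probably refers to a linker length between the two parts, but the record does not say so.

The stated purpose is membrane localization. The construct serves as a cyan membrane marker for fluorescence imaging, with excitation at 434 nm and emission at 474 nm. Typical uses would be outlining the membrane in transfected cells or providing a reference label alongside fluorophores of other colours.
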