Addgene plasmid #55551: mTurquoise-Farnesyl-5
Purpose: Localization: CAAX - Membrane, Excitation: 434, Emission: 474
Depositing lab: Michael Davidson. Depositing organization: Florida State University, Tallahassee.
Backbone
  Vector backbone: mTurquoise
  Backbone size w/o insert (bp): 4750
  Vector type: Mammalian Expression
  Selectable markers: Neomycin (select with G418)
Growth in bacteria
  Bacterial resistance: Kanamycin, 50 μg/mL
  Growth temperature: 37°C
  Growth strain: DH5alpha
  Copy number: High Copy
Gene/Insert
  Gene/Insert name: Farnesyl (alt name: NM_001130442.1)
  Species: H. sapiens (human)
  Mutation: encodes final 20 aa of NM_001130442.1
  Entrez Gene: HRAS (a.k.a. C-BAS/HAS, C-H-RAS, C-HA-RAS1, CTLO, H-RASIDX, HAMSV, HRAS1, RASH1, p21ras)
  Promoter: CMV
  Tag / fusion protein: mTurquoise (N terminal on backbone)
  Cloning method: Unknown
  Sequencing primers: 5′ CMV-F; 3′ SV40pA-R
Terms and licenses: Academic/Nonprofit Terms; Industry Terms
Depositor comments: . Excitation = 434; Emission = 474
How to cite: mTurquoise-Farnesyl-5 was a gift from Michael Davidson (Addgene plasmid # 55551 ; http://n2t.net/addgene:55551 ; RRID:Addgene_55551)
